Addgene plasmid #141340: pLD-puro-Cn-VA-NHEJ1-S263E
Purpose: Lentiviral vector for expression of human NHEJ1-S263E in mammalian cells
Depositing lab: Mohan Babu. Depositing organization: University of Regina. Publication: The conserved Tpk1 regulates non-homologous end joining double-strand break repair by phosphorylation of Nej1, a homolog of the human XLF. Jessulat M, Amin S, Hooshyar M, Malty R, Moutaoufik MT, Zilocchi M, Istace Z, Phanse S, Aoki H, Omidi K, Burnside D, Samanfar B, Aly KA, Golshani A, Babu M. Nucleic Acids Res. 2021 Jul 9. pii: 6318499. doi: 10.1093/nar/gkab585. PubMed 34244791.
Backbone
  Vector backbone: pLD-puro-CnVA
  Backbone manufacturer: Addgene # 24587
  Backbone size w/o insert (bp): 9418
  Total vector size (bp): 8598
  Vector type: Mammalian Expression, Lentiviral
  Selectable markers: Puromycin
Growth in bacteria
  Bacterial resistance: Ampicillin, 100 μg/mL
  Growth temperature: 30°C
  Growth strain: NEB Stable
  Growth instructions: Grow for no longer than 16 hr
  Copy number: Low Copy
Gene/Insert
  Gene/Insert name: NHEJ1-S263E
  Species: H. sapiens (human)
  Insert size (bp): 1233
  Mutation: S263E
  GenBank ID: 79840
  Entrez Gene: NHEJ1 (a.k.a. XLF)
  Promoter: CMV
  Tag / fusion protein: VA tag (3XFLAG-2XTEV-6XHis-2XStrep-Beacon) (N terminal on backbone)
  Cloning method: Restriction Enzyme; 5′ cloning site BshTI (not destroyed); 3′ cloning site XbaI (not destroyed)
  Sequencing primers: 5′ CMV Forward; 3′ 5'-TCTTTCCCCTGCACTGTACC-3'
Resource information
  A portion of this plasmid was derived from a plasmid made by: MGC: 32656, IMAGE: 4076851, GenBank: BC030986.1
Terms and licenses: Academic/Nonprofit Terms; Industry Terms: Not Available to Industry
How to cite: pLD-puro-Cn-VA-NHEJ1-S263E was a gift from Mohan Babu (Addgene plasmid # 141340 ; http://n2t.net/addgene:141340 ; RRID:Addgene_141340)
