[The description below was written by a language model from this plasmid's Addgene catalogue record and pLannotate feature annotations shown in this document.]
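Description:
pLD-puro-Cn-VA-NHEJ1-S263E is a third-generation-style, self-inactivating HIV-1 lentiviral vector for expressing a tagged point mutant of human NHEJ1 (XLF) in mammalian cells. It is built on the pLD-puro-CnVA backbone and is propagated in E. coli through a ColE1/pUC-type origin with ampicillin resistance. The catalogue lists it as low copy and calls for a recombination-tolerant strain, as is common for LTR-containing plasmids. An f1 origin, an SV40 origin and poly(A) signal, and leftover lac and T3/T7 cloning-vector elements lie outside the viral genome. The catalogue gives a total size of 8,598 bp, whereas the sequenced record spans 8,841 nt.

Viral genomic RNA is driven by an RSV promoter fused to a truncated 5' LTR. This is followed by the Ψ packaging signal with a gag fragment and the RRE for Rev-dependent nuclear export. The genome ends in a ΔU3 3' LTR, which inactivates the LTR promoter after integration. A partial U6 promoter fragment is also annotated upstream of the expression cassette.

The payload is driven by the CMV enhancer/promoter. It encodes an N-terminal VA tandem-affinity tag (3xFLAG, TEV cleavage sites, 6xHis and Strep tags) fused to the NHEJ1 coding sequence carrying S263E. Replacing a serine with glutamate in this way is typically used as a phosphomimetic. Unusually, the cPPT/CTS sits downstream of the insert, ahead of an hPGK promoter driving puromycin N-acetyltransferase for selection of transduced cells.

The construct suits stable expression, detection and affinity purification of the mutant protein. The associated work studies how phosphorylation regulates non-homologous end joining repair of double-strand breaks.
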