Features (pLannotate 1.2.2; 31 found; start..end, strand, type, name):
      1..204     +  promoter       CMV promoter: human cytomegalovirus (CMV) immediate early promoter
    262..327     +  CDS            3xFLAG: three tandem FLAG® epitope tags, followed by an enterokinase cleavage site
    403..420     +  CDS            7xHis (fragment): 6xHis affinity tag
    493..512     +  CDS            Strep-Tag II (fragment): peptide that binds Strep-Tactin®, an engineered form of streptavidin
    592..1488    +  CDS            NHEJ1: NHEJ1_HUMAN - Also known as XLF. Experimental evidence at protein level: Swiss-Prot protein existence level 1. DNA repair protein involved in DNA nonhomologous end joining (NHEJ) required for double-strand break (DSB) repair and V(D)J recombination. May serve as a bridge between XRCC4 and the other NHEJ factors located at DNA ends, or may participate in reconfiguration of the end bound NHEJ factors to allow XRCC4 access to the DNA termini. It may act in concert with XRCC6/XRCC5 (Ku) to stimulate XRCC4-mediated joining of blunt ends and several types of mismatched ends that are noncomplementary
   1551..1668    +  misc_feature   cPPT/CTS: central polypurine tract and central termination sequence of HIV-1
   1717..2227    +  promoter       hPGK promoter: human phosphoglycerate kinase 1 promoter
   2249..2848    +  CDS            PuroR: puromycin N-acetyltransferase; pac from Streptomyces alboniger; confers resistance to puromycin
   2891..2974    +  CDS            nef (fragment): NEF_HV1Z2 - Experimental evidence at protein level: Swiss-Prot protein existence level 1. Extracellular Nef protein targets CD4(+) T-lymphocytes for apoptosis by interacting with CXCR4 surface receptors. From Human immunodeficiency virus type 1 group M subtype D (isolate Z2/CDC-Z34) (HIV-1).
   2976..3209    +  LTR            3' LTR (ΔU3): self-inactivating 3' long terminal repeat (LTR) from HIV-1
   3281..3402    +  polyA_signal   SV40 poly(A) signal: SV40 polyadenylation signal
   3442..3577    +  rep_origin     SV40 ori: SV40 origin of replication
   3598..3616    -  promoter       T7 promoter: promoter for bacteriophage T7 RNA polymerase
   3624..3779    +  CDS            lacZα (fragment): LacZα fragment of β-galactosidase; lacZ fragment
   3784..4212    +  rep_origin     f1 ori (sequence partly withheld): f1 bacteriophage origin of replication; arrow indicates direction of (+) strand synthesis
   4265..4369    +  promoter       AmpR promoter: bla
   4370..5230    +  CDS            AmpR: β-lactamase; bla; confers resistance to ampicillin, carbenicillin, and related antibiotics
   5401..5989    +  rep_origin     ori: high-copy-number ColE1/pMB1/pBR322/pUC origin of replication
   6172..6264    +  CDS            lacI (fragment): lac repressor; lacI; The lac repressor binds to the lac operator to inhibit transcription in E. coli. This inhibition can be relieved by adding lactose or isopropyl-β-D-thiogalactopyranoside (IPTG).
   6277..6298    +  protein_bind   CAP binding site: CAP binding activates transcription in the presence of cAMP. E. coli catabolite activator protein
   6313..6343    +  promoter       lac promoter: promoter for the E. coli lac operon
   6351..6367    +  protein_bind   lac operator: The lac repressor binds to the lac operator to inhibit transcription in E. coli. This inhibition can be relieved by adding lactose or isopropyl-β-D-thiogalactopyranoside (IPTG). lac repressor encoded by lacI
   6412..6430    +  promoter       T3 promoter: promoter for bacteriophage T3 RNA polymerase
   6458..6684    +  promoter       RSV promoter: Rous sarcoma virus enhancer/promoter
   6685..6865    +  LTR            5' LTR (truncated): truncated 5' long terminal repeat (LTR) from HIV-1
   6912..7037    +  misc_feature   HIV-1 Ψ: packaging signal of human immunodeficiency virus type 1
   7021..7384    +  CDS            HIV-1 gag (fragment): gag protein from human immunodeficiency virus 1; gag
   7530..7763    +  misc_feature   RRE: The Rev response element (RRE) of HIV-1 allows for Rev-dependent mRNA export from the nucleus to the cytoplasm.
   8140..8240    +  CDS            Rev (fragment): human immunodeficiency virus 1 (HIV-1) Rev protein; rev; enhances nuclear export of unspliced and incompletely spliced viral mRNAs
   8290..8472    +  promoter       U6 promoter (fragment): RNA polymerase III promoter for human U6 snRNA
   8538..8841    +  enhancer       CMV enhancer: human cytomegalovirus immediate early enhancer
>Addgene plasmid #141340 | pLD-puro-Cn-VA-NHEJ1-S263E | addgene full sequence | sequence record 299729 | Addgene NGS Result
GTGATGCGGTTTTGGCAGTACATCAATGGGCGTGGATAGCGGTTTGACTCACGGGGATTTCCAAGTCTCC
ACCCCATTGACGTCAATGGGAGTTTGTTTTGGCACCAAAATCAACGGGACTTTCCAAAATGTCGTAACAA
CTCCGCCCCATTGACGCAAATGGGCGGTAGGCGTGTACGGTGGGAGGTCTATATAAGCAGAGCTCGTTTA
GTGAACCGTCAGATCGCCTGGAGACGCCATCCACGCTGTGCTAGCACCATGGACTACAAAGACCATGACG
GTGATTATAAAGATCATGACATCGATTACAAGGATGACGATGACAAGCCTGCAGGAGAAAATCTGTACTT
CCAGGGGAGAGGAGGCAGCGAGAACCTGTACTTTCAGGGGCCTGCAGGAAGACATCACCATCACCATCAC
AGCGGCGGAAGATGGAGCCACCCTCAGTTCGAGAAGGGAGGAGGAAGCGGCGGAGGCAGCGGAGGAGGAA
GCTGGAGCCACCCGCAGTTCGAGAAAGCGATCGCCAGAGAGCTGTTCAACCTGCTGGGCGAGAACCAGCC
CCCCGTGGTGATCAAGGCGATCGCCACCGGTATGGAAGAACTGGAGCAAGGCCTGTTGATGCAGCCATGG
GCGTGGCTACAGCTTGCAGAGAACTCCCTCTTGGCCAAGGTTTTTATCACCAAGCAGGGCTATGCCTTGT
TGGTTTCAGATCTTCAACAGGTGTGGCATGAACAGGTGGACACTAGTGTGGTCAGCCAGCGAGCCAAGGA
GCTGAACAAGCGGCTCACTGCTCCTCCTGCAGCTTTCCTCTGTCATTTGGATAATCTCCTTCGCCCATTG
TTGAAGGACGCTGCTCACCCTAGCGAAGCTACCTTCTCCTGTGATTGTGTGGCAGATGCACTGATTCTAC
GGGTGCGAAGTGAGCTCTCTGGCCTCCCCTTCTATTGGAATTTCCACTGCATGCTAGCTAGTCCTTCCCT
GGTCTCCCAACATTTGATTCGTCCTCTGATGGGCATGAGTCTGGCATTACAGTGCCAAGTGAGGGAGCTA
GCAACGTTACTTCATATGAAAGACCTAGAGATCCAAGACTACCAGGAGAGTGGGGCTACGCTGATTCGAG
ATCGATTGAAGACAGAACCATTTGAAGAAAATTCCTTCTTGGAACAATTTATGATAGAGAAACTGCCAGA
GGCATGCAGCATTGGTGATGGAAAGCCCTTTGTCATGAATCTGCAGGATCTGTATATGGCAGTCACCACA
CAAGAGGTCCAAGTGGGACAGAAGCATCAAGGCGCTGGAGATCCTCATACCTCAAACAGTGCTTCCCTGC
AAGGAATCGATAGCCAATGTGTAAACCAGCCAGAACAACTGGTCTCCGAGGCCCCAACCCTCTCAGCACC
TGAGAAAGAGTCCACGGGTACTTCAGGCCCTCTGCAGAGACCTCAGCTGTCAAAGGTCAAGAGGAAGAAG
CCAAGGGGTCTCTTCAGTTAATCTAGATGGGGTGGCTTCGAATTCTCGACCTCGAGACAAATGGCAGTAT
TCATCCACAATTTTAAAAGAAAAGGGGGGATTGGGGGGTACAGTGCAGGGGAAAGAATAGTAGACATAAT
AGCAACAGACATACAAACTAAAGAATTACAAAAACAAATTACAAAAATTCAAAATTTTCGGGTTTATTAC
AGGGACAGCAGAGATCCACTTTGGCCGCGGCTCGAGGGGGTTGGGGTTGCGCCTTTTCCAAGGCAGCCCT
GGGTTTGCGCAGGGACGCGGCTGCTCTGGGCGTGGTTCCGGGAAACGCAGCGGCGCCGACCCTGGGTCTC
GCACATTCTTCACGTCCGTTCGCAGCGTCACCCGGATCTTCGCCGCTACCCTTGTGGGCCCCCCGGCGAC
GCTTCCTGCTCCGCCCCTAAGTCGGGAAGGTTCCTTGCGGTTCGCGGCGTGCCGGACGTGACAAACGGAA
GCCGCACGTCTCACTAGTACCCTCGCAGACGGACAGCGCCAGGGAGCAATGGCAGCGCGCCGACCGCGAT
GGGCTGTGGCCAATAGCGGCTGCTCAGCAGGGCGCGCCGAGAGCAGCGGCCGGGAAGGGGCGGTGCGGGA
GGCGGGGTGTGGGGCGGTAGTGTGGGCCCTGTTCCTGCCCGCGCGGTGTTCCGCATTCTGCAAGCCTCCG
GAGCGCACGTCGGCAGTCGGCTCCCTCGTTGACCGAATCACCGACCTCTCTCCCCAGGGGGATCCACCGG
AGCTTACCATGACCGAGTACAAGCCCACGGTGCGCCTCGCCACCCGCGACGACGTCCCCAGGGCCGTACG
CACCCTCGCCGCCGCGTTCGCCGACTACCCCGCCACGCGCCACACCGTCGATCCGGACCGCCACATCGAG
CGGGTCACCGAGCTGCAAGAACTCTTCCTCACGCGCGTCGGGCTCGACATCGGCAAGGTGTGGGTCGCGG
ACGACGGCGCCGCGGTGGCGGTCTGGACCACGCCGGAGAGCGTCGAAGCGGGGGCGGTGTTCGCCGAGAT
CGGCCCGCGCATGGCCGAGTTGAGCGGTTCCCGGCTGGCCGCGCAGCAACAGATGGAAGGCCTCCTGGCG
CCGCACCGGCCCAAGGAGCCCGCGTGGTTCCTGGCCACCGTCGGCGTCTCGCCCGACCACCAGGGCAAGG
GTCTGGGCAGCGCCGTCGTGCTCCCCGGAGTGGAGGCGGCCGAGCGCGCCGGGGTGCCCGCCTTCCTGGA
GACCTCCGCGCCCCGCAACCTCCCCTTCTACGAGCGGCTCGGCTTCACCGTCACCGCCGACGTCGAGGTG
CCCGAAGGACCGCGCACCTGGTGCATGACCCGCAAGCCCGGTGCCTGACGCCCGCCCCACGACCCGCAGC
GCCCGACCGAAAGGAGCGCACGACCCCATGCATCGGTACCTTTAAGACCAATGACTTACAAGGCAGCTGT
AGATCTTAGCCACTTTTTAAAAGAAAAGGGGGGACTGGAAGGGCTAATTCACTCCCAACGAAGACAAGAT
CTGCTTTTTGCTTGTACTGGGTCTCTCTGGTTAGACCAGATCTGAGCCTGGGAGCTCTCTGGCTAACTAG
GGAACCCACTGCTTAAGCCTCAATAAAGCTTGCCTTGAGTGCTTCAAGTAGTGTGTGCCCGTCTGTTGTG
TGACTCTGGTAACTAGAGATCCCTCAGACCCTTTTAGTCAGTGTGGAAAATCTCTAGCAGTAGTAGTTCA
TGTCATCTTATTATTCAGTATTTATAACTTGCAAAGAAATGAATATCAGAGAGTGAGAGGAACTTGTTTA
TTGCAGCTTATAATGGTTACAAATAAAGCAATAGCATCACAAATTTCACAAATAAAGCATTTTTTTCACT
GCATTCTAGTTGTGGTTTGTCCAAACTCATCAATGTATCTTATCATGTCTGGCTCTAGCTATCCCGCCCC
TAACTCCGCCCATCCCGCCCCTAACTCCGCCCAGTTCCGCCCATTCTCCGCCCCATGGCTGACTAATTTT
TTTTATTTATGCAGAGGCCGAGGCCGCCTCGGCCTCTGAGCTATTCCAGAAGTAGTGAGGAGGCTTTTTT
GGAGGCCTAGGGACGTACCCAATTCGCCCTATAGTGAGTCGTATTACGCGCGCTCACTGGCCGTCGTTTT
ACAACGTCGTGACTGGGAAAACCCTGGCGTTACCCAACTTAATCGCCTTGCAGCACATCCCCCTTTCGCC
AGCTGGCGTAATAGCGAAGAGGCCCGCACCGATCGCCCTTCCCAACAGTTGCGCAGCCTGAATGGCGAAT
GGG
[124 nt withheld, positions 3784-3907]
C
[91 nt withheld, positions 3909-3999]
A
[49 nt withheld, positions 4001-4049]
CCTTTGACGTTGGAGTCCACGTTCTTT
[37 nt withheld, positions 4077-4113]
ACCCTATCTCGGTCTATTCTTTTGATTTATAAGGGATTTTGCCGATTTCGGCCTATTGGTTAAAAAATGA
GCTGATTTAACAAAAATTTAACGCGAATTTTAACAAAATATTAACGCTTACAATTTAGGTGGCACTTTTC
GGGGAAATGTGCGCGGAACCCCTATTTGTTTATTTTTCTAAATACATTCAAATATGTATCCGCTCATGAG
ACAATAACCCTGATAAATGCTTCAATAATATTGAAAAAGGAAGAGTATGAGTATTCAACATTTCCGTGTC
GCCCTTATTCCCTTTTTTGCGGCATTTTGCCTTCCTGTTTTTGCTCACCCAGAAACGCTGGTGAAAGTAA
AAGATGCTGAAGATCAGTTGGGTGCACGAGTGGGTTACATCGAACTGGATCTCAACAGCGGTAAGATCCT
TGAGAGTTTTCGCCCCGAAGAACGTTTTCCAATGATGAGCACTTTTAAAGTTCTGCTATGTGGCGCGGTA
TTATCCCGTATTGACGCCGGGCAAGAGCAACTCGGTCGCCGCATACACTATTCTCAGAATGACTTGGTTG
AGTACTCACCAGTCACAGAAAAGCATCTTACGGATGGCATGACAGTAAGAGAATTATGCAGTGCTGCCAT
AACCATGAGTGATAACACTGCGGCCAACTTACTTCTGACAACGATCGGAGGACCGAAGGAGCTAACCGCT
TTTTTGCACAACATGGGGGATCATGTAACTCGCCTTGATCGTTGGGAACCGGAGCTGAATGAAGCCATAC
CAAACGACGAGCGTGACACCACGATGCCTGTAGCAATGGCAACAACGTTGCGCAAACTATTAACTGGCGA
ACTACTTACTCTAGCTTCCCGGCAACAATTAATAGACTGGATGGAGGCGGATAAAGTTGCAGGACCACTT
CTGCGCTCGGCCCTTCCGGCTGGCTGGTTTATTGCTGATAAATCTGGAGCCGGTGAGCGTGGGTCTCGCG
GTATCATTGCAGCACTGGGGCCAGATGGTAAGCCCTCCCGTATCGTAGTTATCTACACGACGGGGAGTCA
GGCAACTATGGATGAACGAAATAGACAGATCGCTGAGATAGGTGCCTCACTGATTAAGCATTGGTAACTG
TCAGACCAAGTTTACTCATATATACTTTAGATTGATTTAAAACTTCATTTTTAATTTAAAAGGATCTAGG
TGAAGATCCTTTTTGATAATCTCATGACCAAAATCCCTTAACGTGAGTTTTCGTTCCACTGAGCGTCAGA
CCCCGTAGAAAAGATCAAAGGATCTTCTTGAGATCCTTTTTTTCTGCGCGTAATCTGCTGCTTGCAAACA
AAAAAACCACCGCTACCAGCGGTGGTTTGTTTGCCGGATCAAGAGCTACCAACTCTTTTTCCGAAGGTAA
CTGGCTTCAGCAGAGCGCAGATACCAAATACTGTTCTTCTAGTGTAGCCGTAGTTAGGCCACCACTTCAA
GAACTCTGTAGCACCGCCTACATACCTCGCTCTGCTAATCCTGTTACCAGTGGCTGCTGCCAGTGGCGAT
AAGTCGTGTCTTACCGGGTTGGACTCAAGACGATAGTTACCGGATAAGGCGCAGCGGTCGGGCTGAACGG
GGGGTTCGTGCACACAGCCCAGCTTGGAGCGAACGACCTACACCGAACTGAGATACCTACAGCGTGAGCT
ATGAGAAAGCGCCACGCTTCCCGAAGGGAGAAAGGCGGACAGGTATCCGGTAAGCGGCAGGGTCGGAACA
GGAGAGCGCACGAGGGAGCTTCCAGGGGGAAACGCCTGGTATCTTTATAGTCCTGTCGGGTTTCGCCACC
TCTGACTTGAGCGTCGATTTTTGTGATGCTCGTCAGGGGGGCGGAGCCTATGGAAAAACGCCAGCAACGC
GGCCTTTTTACGGTTCCTGGCCTTTTGCTGGCCTTTTGCTCACATGTTCTTTCCTGCGTTATCCCCTGAT
TCTGTGGATAACCGTATTACCGCCTTTGAGTGAGCTGATACCGCTCGCCGCAGCCGAACGACCGAGCGCA
GCGAGTCAGTGAGCGAGGAAGCGGAAGAGCGCCCAATACGCAAACCGCCTCTCCCCGCGCGTTGGCCGAT
TCATTAATGCAGCTGGCACGACAGGTTTCCCGACTGGAAAGCGGGCAGTGAGCGCAACGCAATTAATGTG
AGTTAGCTCACTCATTAGGCACCCCAGGCTTTACACTTTATGCTTCCGGCTCGTATGTTGTGTGGAATTG
TGAGCGGATAACAATTTCACACAGGAAACAGCTATGACCATGATTACGCCAAGCGCGCAATTAACCCTCA
CTAAAGGGAACAAAAGCTGGAGCTGCAAGCTTAATGTAGTCTTATGCAATACTCTTGTAGTCTTGCAACA
TGGTAACGATGAGTTAGCAACATGCCTTACAAGGAGAGAAAAAGCACCGTGCATGCCGATTGGTGGAAGT
AAGGTGGTACGATCGTGCCTTATTAGGAAGGCAACAGACGGGTCTGACATGGATTGGACGAACCACTGAA
TTGCCGCATTGCAGAGATATTGTATTTAAGTGCCTAGCTCGATACATAAACGGGTCTCTCTGGTTAGACC
AGATCTGAGCCTGGGAGCTCTCTGGCTAACTAGGGAACCCACTGCTTAAGCCTCAATAAAGCTTGCCTTG
AGTGCTTCAAGTAGTGTGTGCCCGTCTGTTGTGTGACTCTGGTAACTAGAGATCCCTCAGACCCTTTTAG
TCAGTGTGGAAAATCTCTAGCAGTGGCGCCCGAACAGGGACTTGAAAGCGAAAGGGAAACCAGAGGAGCT
CTCTCGACGCAGGACTCGGCTTGCTGAAGCGCGCACGGCAAGAGGCGAGGGGCGGCGACTGGTGAGTACG
CCAAAAATTTTGACTAGCGGAGGCTAGAAGGAGAGAGATGGGTGCGAGAGCGTCAGTATTAAGCGGGGGA
GAATTAGATCGCGATGGGAAAAAATTCGGTTAAGGCCAGGGGGAAAGAAAAAATATAAATTAAAACATAT
AGTATGGGCAAGCAGGGAGCTAGAACGATTCGCAGTTAATCCTGGCCTGTTAGAAACATCAGAAGGCTGT
AGACAAATACTGGGACAGCTACAACCATCCCTTCAGACAGGATCAGAAGAACTTAGATCATTATATAATA
CAGTAGCAACCCTCTATTGTGTGCATCAAAGGATAGAGATAAAAGACACCAAGGAAGCTTTAGACAAGAT
AGAGGAAGAGCAAAACAAAAGTAAGACCACCGCACAGCAAGCGGCCGCTGATCTTCAGACCTGGAGGAGG
AGATATGAGGGACAATTGGAGAAGTGAATTATATAAATATAAAGTAGTAAAAATTGAACCATTAGGAGTA
GCACCCACCAAGGCAAAGAGAAGAGTGGTGCAGAGAGAAAAAAGAGCAGTGGGAATAGGAGCTTTGTTCC
TTGGGTTCTTGGGAGCAGCAGGAAGCACTATGGGCGCAGCGTCAATGACGCTGACGGTACAGGCCAGACA
ATTATTGTCTGGTATAGTGCAGCAGCAGAACAATTTGCTGAGGGCTATTGAGGCGCAACAGCATCTGTTG
CAACTCACAGTCTGGGGCATCAAGCAGCTCCAGGCAAGAATCCTGGCTGTGGAAAGATACCTAAAGGATC
AACAGCTCCTGGGGATTTGGGGTTGCTCTGGAAAACTCATTTGCACCACTGCTGTGCCTTGGAATGCTAG
TTGGAGTAATAAATCTCTGGAACAGATTTGGAATCACACGACCTGGATGGAGTGGGACAGAGAAATTAAC
AATTACACAAGCTTAATACACTCCTTAATTGAAGAATCGCAAAACCAGCAAGAAAAGAATGAACAAGAAT
TATTGGAATTAGATAAATGGGCAAGTTTGTGGAATTGGTTTAACATAACAAATTGGCTGTGGTATATAAA
ATTATTCATAATGATAGTAGGAGGCTTGGTAGGTTTAAGAATAGTTTTTGCTGTACTTTCTATAGTGAAT
AGAGTTAGGCAGGGATATTCACCATTATCGTTTCAGACCCACCTCCCAACCCCGAGGGGACCCGACAGGC
CCGAAGGAATAGAAGAAGAAGGTGGAGAGAGAGACAGAGACAGATCCATTCGATTAGTGAACGGATCTCG
ACGGTATCGATCACGAGACTAGCCTCGAGCGGCCGCCCCCTTCACCGAGGGCCTATTTCCCATGATTCCT
TCATATTTGCATATACGATACAAGGCTGTTAGAGAGATAATTGGAATTAATTTGACTGTAAACACAAAGA
TATTAGTACAAAATACGTGACGTAGAAAGTAATAATTTCTTGGGTAGTTTGCAGTTTTAAAATTATGTTT
TAAAATGGACTATCATATGTTGACTAGTTATTAATAGTAATCAATTACGGGGTCATTAGTTCATAGCCCA
TATATGGAGTTCCGCGTTACATAACTTACGGTAAATGGCCCGCCTGGCTGACCGCCCAACGACCCCCGCC
CATTGACGTCAATAATGACGTATGTTCCCATAGTAACGCCAATAGGGACTTTCCATTGACGTCAATGGGT
GGAGTATTTACGGTAAACTGCCCACTTGGCAGTACATCAAGTGTATCATATGCCAAGTACGCCCCCTATT
GACGTCAATGACGGTAAATGGCCCGCCTGGCATTATGCCCAGTACATGACCTTATGGGACTTTCCTACTT
GGCAGTACATCTACGTATTAGTCATCGCTATTACCATG
